>Addgene plasmid #112947 | RhoA sensor (LSS-SGFP2-Scarlet-I) | depositor full sequence | sequence record 213023 | Full Sequence
TCCTGCATCTTTTAATCAAATCCCAAGATGTGTATAAACGCGCCGGTATGTACAGGAAGAGGTTTATACT
AAACTGTTACATTGCAAACGTGGTTTCGTGTGCCAAGTGTGAAAACCGATGTTTAATCAAGGCTCTGACG
CATTTCTACAACCACGACTCCAAGTGTGTGGGTGAAGTCATGCATCTTTTAATCAAATCCCAAGATGTGT
ATAAACCACCAAACTGCCAAAAAATGAAAACTGTCGACAAGCTCTGTCCGTTTGCTGGCAACTGCAAGGG
TCTCAATCCTATTTGTAATTATTGAATAATAAAACAATTATAAATGTCAAATTTGTTTTTTATTAACGAT
ACAAACCAAACGCAACAAGAACATTTGTAGTATTATCTATAATTGAAAACGCGTAGTTATAATCGCTGAG
GTAATATTTAAAATCATTTTCAAATGATTCACAGTTAATTTGCGACAATATAATTTTATTTTCACATAAA
CTAGACGCCTTGTCGTCTTCTTCTTCGTATTCCTTCTCTTTTTCATTTTTCTCTTCATAAAAATTAACAT
AGTTATTATCGTATCCATATATGTATCTATCGTATAGAGTAAATTTTTTGTTGTCATAAATATATATGTC
TTTTTTAATGGGGTGTATAGTACCGCTGCGCATAGTTTTTCTGTAATTTACAACAGTGCTATTTTCTGGT
AGTTCTTCGGAGTGTGTTGCTTTAATTATTAAATTTATATAATCAATGAATTTGGGATCGTCGGTTTTGT
ACAATATGTTGCCGGCATAGTACGCAGCTTCTTCTAGTTCAATTACACCATTTTTTAGCAGCACCGGATT
AACATAACTTTCCAAAATGTTGTACGAACCGTTAAACAAAAACAGTTCACCTCCCTTTTCTATACTATTG
TCTGCGAGCAGTTGTTTGTTGTTAAAAATAACAGCCATTGTAATGAGACGCACAAACTAATATCACAAAC
TGGAAATGTCTATCAATATATAGTTGCTGATGGCCGGCCTATTAATAGTAATCAATTACGGGGTCATTAG
TTCATAGCCCATATATGGAGTTCCGCGTTACATAACTTACGGTAAATGGCCCGCCTGGCTGACCGCCCAA
CGACCCCCGCCCATTGACGTCAATAATGACGTATGTTCCCATAGTAACGCCAATAGGGACTTTCCATTGA
CGTCAATGGGTGGAGTATTTACGGTAAACTGCCCACTTGGCAGTACATCAAGTGTATCATATGCCAAGTC
CGCCCCCTATTGACGTCAATGACGGTAAATGGCCCGCCTGGCATTATGCCCAGTACATGACCTTACGGGA
CTTTCCTACTTGGCAGTACATCTACGTATTAGTCATCGCTATTACCATGCTGATGCGGTTTTGGCAGTAC
ACCAATGGGCGTGGATAGCGGTTTGACTCACGGGGATTTCCAAGTCTCCACCCCATTGACGTCAATGGGA
GTTTGTTTTGGCACCAAAATCAACGGGACTTTCCAAAATGTCGTAATAACCCCGCCCCGTTGACGCAAAT
GGGCGGTAGGCGTGTACGGTGGGAGGTCTATATAAGCAGACGTCGTTTAGTGAACCGTCAGATCACTAGA
TGCTTTATTGCGGTAGTTTATCACAGTTAAATTGCTAACGCCAGTCTCGAACTTAACGTGCAGAAGTTGG
TCGTGAGGCACTGGGCAGGTAAGTATCGGGCCCTTTGTGCGGGGGGAGCGGCTCGGGGCTGTCCGCGGGG
GGACGGCTGCCTTCGGGGGGGACGGGGCAGGGCGGGGTTCGGCTTCTGGCGTGTGACCGGCGGCTCTAGA
GCCTCTGCTAACCATGTTCATGCCTTCTTCTTTTTCCTACAGCTCCTGGGCAACGTGCTGGTTATTGTGC
TGTCTCATCATTTTGGCAAAGAATTGGATCGGACCGAAATTAATACGACTCACTATAGGGGAATTGTGAG
CGGATAACAATTCCCCGGAGTTAATCCGGGACCTTTAATTCAACCCAACACAATATATTATAGTTAAATA
AGAATTATTATCAAATCATTTGTATATTAATTAAAATACTATACTGTAAATTACATTTTATTTACAATCA
AAGGAGATATACCATGGCACACCATCACCACCATCACGGATCTGGTTCTAGCCTGGGCCCCGTAGAGCTG
CTGCTGCGGGGCTCCTCGCGCCGCCTCGACCTGCTGCACCAGCAGCTGCAGGAGCTGCACGCCCACGGTT
CTGGTTCCCTGCTAGAGCAGCTGGGCCTGGCCGGGGCAGACCTGGCGGCCCCCGGGGTACAGCAGCAGCT
GGAGCTGGAGCGGGAGCGGCTGCGGCGGGAAATCCGCAAGGAGCTGAAGCTGAAGGAGGGTGCTGAGAAC
CTGCGGCGGGCCACCACTGACCTGGGCCGCGGTACCGGTGCCACCATGGTGAGCAAGGGCGAGGCAGTGA
TCAAGGAGTTCATGCGGTTCAAGGTGCACATGGAGGGCTCCATGAACGGCCACGAGTTCGAGATCGAGGG
CGAGGGCGAGGGCCGCCCCTACGAGGGCACCCAGACCGCCAAGCTGAAGGTGACCAAGGGTGGCCCCCTG
CCCTTCTCCTGGGACATCCTGTCCCCTCAGTTCATGTACGGCTCCAGGGCCTTCATCAAGCACCCCGCCG
ACATCCCCGACTACTATAAGCAGTCCTTCCCCGAGGGCTTCAAGTGGGAGCGCGTGATGAACTTCGAGGA
CGGCGGCGCCGTGACCGTGACCCAGGACACCTCCCTGGAGGACGGCACCCTGATCTACAAGGTGAAGCTC
CGCGGCACCAACTTCCCTCCTGACGGCCCCGTAATGCAGAAGAAGACAATGGGCTGGGAAGCATCCACCG
AGCGGTTGTACCCCGAGGACGGCGTGCTGAAGGGCGACATTAAGATGGCCCTGCGCCTGAAGGACGGCGG
CCGCTACCTGGCGGACTTCAAGACCACCTACAAGGCCAAGAAGCCCGTGCAGATGCCCGGCGCCTACAAC
GTCGACCGCAAGTTGGACATCACCTCCCACAACGAGGACTACACCGTGGTGGAACAGTACGAACGCTCCG
AGGGCCGCCACTCCACCGGCGGCATGGACGAGCTGTACAAGTCCGGACTCAGATCTAACATCGAGGAAGC
ACAAAAGCAGAAGGAACAGAGACAGGCAGCAGAGGAGCTGGCAAACGGATCTGAAGCACAAAAGCAGAAG
GAACAGAGACAGGCAGCAGAGGAGCTGGCAAACGGATCTGAAGCACAAAAGCAGAAGGAACAGAGACAGG
CAGCAGAGGAGCTGGCAAACGGATCCGTGAGCAAGGGCGAGGAGCTGTTCACCGGGGTGGTGCCCATCCT
GGTCGAGCTGGACGGCGACGTAAACGGCCACAAGTTCAGCGTGTCCGGCGAGGGCGAGGGCGATGCCACC
TACGGCAAGCTGACCCTGAAGTTCATCTGCACCACCGGCAAGCTGCCCGTGCCCTGGCCCACCCTCGTGA
CCACCCTGAGCTACGGCGTGCAGTGCTTCGCCCGCTACCCCGACCACATGAAGCAGCACGACTTCTTCAA
GTCCGCCATGCCCGAAGGCTACGTCCAGGAGCGCACCATCTTCTTCAAGGACGACGGCAACTACAAGACC
CGCGCCGAGGTGAAGTTCGAGGGCGACACCCTGGTGAACCGCATCGAGCTGAAGGGCATCGACTTCAAGG
AGGACGGCAACATCCTGGGGCACAAGCTGGAGTACAACTACAACAGCCACAACGTCTATATCACCGCCGA
CAAGCAGAAGAACGGCATCAAGGCCAACTTCAAGATCCGCCACAACATCGAGGACGGCGGCGTGCAGCTC
GCCGACCACTACCAGCAGAACACCCCCATCGGCGACGGCCCCGTGCTGCTGCCCGACAACCACTACCTGA
GCATCCAGTCCAAGCTGAGCAAAGACCCCAACGAGAAGCGCGATCACATGGTCCTGCTGGAGTTCGTGAC
CGCCGCCGGGGCTAGC
[540 nt withheld, positions 4007-4546]
AGACGTGGGAAGAAAAAATCTGGGTGCCTTGTCTTGTGAAAGCTTGCGGCCGCACAGCTGTATACACGTG
CAAGCCAGCCAGAACTCGCCCCGGAAGACCCCGAGGATCTCGAGCACCACCATCACCATCACCATCACTA
AGTGATTAACCTCAGGTGCAGGCTGCCTATCAGAAGGTGGTGGCTGGTGTGGCCAATGCCCTGGCTCACA
AATACCACTGAGATCGATCTTTTTCCCTCTGCCAAAAATTATGGGGACATCATGAAGCCCCTTGAGCATC
TGACTTCTGGCTAATAAAGGAAATTTATTTTCATTGCAATAGTGTGTTGGAATTTTTTGTGTCTCTCACT
CGGAAGGACATATGGGAGGGCAAATCATTTAAAACATCAGAATGAGTATTTGGTTTAGAGTTTGGCAACA
TATGCCCATATGTAACTAGCATAACCCCTTGGGGCCTCTAAACGGGTCTTGAGGGGTTTTTTGCTGAAAG
CATGCGGAGGAAATTCTCCTTGAAGTTTCCCTGGTGTTCAAAGTAAAGGAGTTTGCACCAGACGCACCTC
TGTTCACTGGTCCGGCGTATTAAAACACGATACATTGTTATTAGTACATTTATTAAGCGCTAGATTCTGT
GCGTTGTTGATTTACAGACAATTGTTGTACGTATTTTAATAATTCATTAAATTTATAATCTTTAGGGTGG
TATGTTAGAGCGAAAATCAAATGATTTTCAGCGTCTTTATATCTGAATTTAAATATTAAATCCTCAATAG
ATTTGTAAAATAGGTTTCGATTAGTTTCAAACAAGGGTTGTTTTTCCGAACCGATGGCTGGACTATCTAA
TGGATTTTCGCTCAACGCCACAAAACTTGCCAAATCTTGTAGCAGCAATCTAGCTTTGTCGATATTCGTT
TGTGTTTTGTTTTGTAATAAAGGTTCGACGTCGTTCAAAATATTATGCGCTTTTGTATTTCTTTCATCAC
TGTCGTTAGTGTACAATTGACTCGACGTAAACACGTTAAATAGAGCTTGGACATATTTAACATCGGGCGT
GTTAGCTTTATTAGGCCGATTATCGTCGTCGTCCCAACCCTCGTCGTTAGAAGTTGCTTCCGAAGACGAT
TTTGCCATAGCCACACGACGCCTATTAATTGTGTCGGCTAACACGTCCGCGATCAAATTTGTAGTTGAGC
TTTTTGGAATTGCGATCGCATAACTTCGTATAGCATACATTATACGAAGTTATAAGCTCGGAACGCTGCG
CTCGGTCGTTCGGCTGCGGCGAGCGGTATCAGCTCACTCAAAGGCGGTAATACGGTTATCCACAGAATCA
GGGGATAACGCAGGAAAGAACATGTGAGCAAAAGGCCAGCAAAAGGCCAGGAACCGTAAAAAGGCCGCGT
TGCTGGCGTTTTTCCATAGGCTCCGCCCCCTGACGAGCATCACAAAAATCGACGCTCAAGTCAGAGGTGG
CGAAACCCGACAGGACTATAAAGATACCAGGCGTTTCCCCCTGGAAGCTCCCTCGTGCGCTCTCCTGTTC
CGACCCTGCCGCTTACCGGATACCTGTCCGCCTTTCTCCCTTCGGGAAGCGTGGCGCTTTCTCAATGCTC
ACGCTGTAGGTATCTCAGTTCGGTGTAGGTCGTTCGCTCCAAGCTGGGCTGTGTGCACGAACCCCCCGTT
CAGCCCGACCGCTGCGCCTTATCCGGTAACTATCGTCTTGAGTCCAACCCGGTAAGACACGACTTATCGC
CACTGGCAGCAGCCACTGGTAACAGGATTAGCAGAGCGAGGTATGTAGGCGGTGCTACAGAGTTCTTGAA
GTGGTGGCCTAACTACGGCTACACTAGAAGAACAGTATTTGGTATCTGCGCTCTGCTGAAGCCAGTTACC
TTCGGAAAAAGAGTTGGTAGCTCTTGATCCGGCAAACAAACCACCGCTGGTAGCGGTGGTTTTTTTGTTT
GCAAGCAGCAGATTACGCGCAGAAAAAAAGGATCTCAAGAAGATCCTTTGTTACCAATGCTTAATCAGTG
AGGCACCTATCTCAGCGATCTGTCTATTTCGTTCATCCATAGTTGCCTGACTCCCCGTCGTGTAGATAAC
TACGATACGGGAGGGCTTACCATCTGGCCCCAGTGCTGCAATGATACCGCGAGACCCACGCTCACCGGCT
CCAGATTTATCAGCAATAAACCAGCCAGCCGGAAGGGCCGAGCGCAGAAGTGGTCCTGCAACTTTATCCG
CCTCCATCCAGTCTATTAATTGTTGCCGGGAAGCTAGAGTAAGTAGTTCGCCAGTTAATAGTTTGCGCAA
CGTTGTTGCCATTGCTACAGGCATCGTGGTGTCACGCTCGTCGTTTGGTATGGCTTCATTCAGCTCCGGT
TCCCAACGATCAAGGCGAGTTACATGATCCCCCATGTTGTGCAAAAAAGCGGTTAGCTCCTTCGGTCCTC
CGATCGTTGTCAGAAGTAAGTTGGCCGCAGTGTTATCACTCATGGTTATGGCAGCACTGCATAATTCTCT
TACTGTCATGCCATCCGTAAGATGCTTTTCTGTGACTGGTGAGTACTCAACCAAGTCATTCTGAGAATAG
TGTATGCGGCGACCGAGTTGCTCTTGCCCGGCGTCAATACGGGATAATACCGCGCCACATAGCAGAACTT
TAAAAGTGCTCATCATTGGAAAACGTTCTTCGGGGCGAAAACTCTCAAGGATCTTACCGCTGTTGAGATC
CAGTTCGATGTAACCCACTCGTGCACCCAACTGATCTTCAGCATCTTTTACTTTCACCAGCGTTTCTGGG
TGAGCAAAAACAGGAAGGCAAAATGCCGCAAAAAAGGGAATAAGGGCGACACGGAAATGTTGAATACTCA
TACTCTTCCTTTTTCAATATTATTGAAGCATTTATCAGGGTTATTGTCTCATGTCCGCGCGTT
Features (pLannotate 1.2.2; 24 found; start..end, strand, type, name):
      4..39      +  CDS            lef2 (fragment): baculovirus late expression factor 2
    181..1008    +  misc_recomb    baculovirus recombination region (lef2/ORF603): contains ORF603 and part of lef2
   1020..1379    +  enhancer       CMV enhancer (fragment): human cytomegalovirus immediate early enhancer
   1381..1580    +  promoter       CMV promoter: human cytomegalovirus (CMV) immediate early promoter
   1732..1862    +  intron         chimeric intron (fragment): chimera between introns from chicken β-actin and rabbit β-globin
   1931..1949    +  promoter       T7 promoter: promoter for bacteriophage T7 RNA polymerase
   1950..1974    +  protein_bind   lac operator: The lac repressor binds to the lac operator to inhibit transcription in E. coli. This inhibition can be relieved by adding lactose or isopropyl-β-D-thiogalactopyranoside (IPTG). lac repressor encoded by lacI
   1990..2099    +  promoter       p10 promoter: baculovirus promoter for expression in insect cells
   2167..2183    +  CDS            COX8 presequence (fragment): mitochondrial presequence of human cytochrome c oxidase subunit VIII (Rizutto et al., 1989)
   2240..2419    +  CDS            PKN1 (fragment): PKN1_HUMAN - Also known as PAK1, PKN, PRK1, PRKCL1. Experimental evidence at protein level: Swiss-Prot protein existence level 1. PKC-related serine/threonine-protein kinase involved in various processes such as regulation of the intermediate filaments of the actin cytoskeleton, cell migration, tumor cell invasion and transcription regulation. Part of a signaling cascade that begins with the activation of the adrenergic receptor ADRA1B and leads to the activation of MAPK14. Regulates the cytoskeletal network by phosphorylating proteins such as VIM and neurofilament proteins NEFH, NEFL and NEFM
   2426..3121    +  CDS            mScarlet-I: mScarlet-I is a basic (constitutively fluorescent) red fluorescent protein published in 2016, derived from synthetic construct. It is reported to be a rapidly-maturing monomer with moderate acid sensitivity.
   3113..3196    +  CDS            rplI (fragment): RL9_GEOKA - Protein inferred from homology: Swiss-Prot protein existence level 3. Binds to the 23S rRNA. From Geobacillus kaustophilus (strain HTA426).
   3320..4000    +  CDS            (3-F)Tyr-EGFP: (3-F)Tyr-EGFP is a basic (constitutively fluorescent) green fluorescent protein published in 2004, derived from Aequorea victoria.
   4007..4585    +  CDS            RhoA (sequence partly withheld): human Rho family small GTPase RhoA
   4622..4654    +  CDS            HSV tag: HSV (herpes simplex virus) epitope tag
   4664..4681    +  CDS            6xHis: 6xHis affinity tag
   4696..4764    +  CDS            HBB (fragment): HBB_PONPY - Experimental evidence at transcript level: Swiss-Prot protein existence level 2. Involved in oxygen transport from the lung to the various peripheral tissues. From Pongo pygmaeus (Bornean orangutan).
   4839..4894    +  polyA_signal   β-globin poly(A) signal: rabbit β-globin polyadenylation signal (Gil and Proudfoot, 1987)
   4982..5029    +  terminator     T7 terminator: transcription terminator for bacteriophage T7 RNA polymerase
   5042..5747    +  misc_recomb    baculovirus recombination region (ORF1629): contains part of ORF1629
   5756..5789    +  protein_bind   loxP: Cre-mediated recombination occurs in the 8-bp core sequence (GCATACAT). Cre recombinase
   5957..6544    -  rep_origin     ori: high-copy-number ColE1/pMB1/pBR322/pUC origin of replication
   6557..7417    -  CDS            AmpR: β-lactamase; bla; confers resistance to ampicillin, carbenicillin, and related antibiotics
   7418..7469    -  promoter       AmpR promoter (fragment): bla
