>Addgene plasmid #112947 | RhoA sensor (LSS-SGFP2-Scarlet-I) | addgene full sequence | sequence record 220211 | Addgene NGS Result
TCCTGCATCTTTTAATCAAATCCCAAGATGTGTATAAACGCGCCGGTATGTACAGGAAGAGGTTTATACT
AAACTGTTACATTGCAAACGTGGTTTCGTGTGCCAAGTGTGAAAACCGATGTTTAATCAAGGCTCTGACG
CATTTCTACAACCACGACTCCAAGTGTGTGGGTGAAGTCATGCATCTTTTAATCAAATCCCAAGATGTGT
ATAAACCACCAAACTGCCAAAAAATGAAAACTGTCGACAAGCTCTGTCCGTTTGCTGGCAACTGCAAGGG
TCTCAATCCTATTTGTAATTATTGAATAATAAAACAATTATAAATGTCAAATTTGTTTTTTATTAACGAT
ACAAACCAAACGCAACAAGAACATTTGTAGTATTATCTATAATTGAAAACGCGTAGTTATAATCGCTGAG
GTAATATTTAAAATCATTTTCAAATGATTCACAGTTAATTTGCGACAATATAATTTTATTTTCACATAAA
CTAGACGCCTTGTCGTCTTCTTCTTCGTATTCCTTCTCTTTTTCATTTTTCTCTTCATAAAAATTAACAT
AGTTATTATCGTATCCATATATGTATCTATCGTATAGAGTAAATTTTTTGTTGTCATAAATATATATGTC
TTTTTTAATGGGGTGTATAGTACCGCTGCGCATAGTTTTTCTGTAATTTACAACAGTGCTATTTTCTGGT
AGTTCTTCGGAGTGTGTTGCTTTAATTATTAAATTTATATAATCAATGAATTTGGGATCGTCGGTTTTGT
ACAATATGTTGCCGGCATAGTACGCAGCTTCTTCTAGTTCAATTACACCATTTTTTAGCAGCACCGGATT
AACATAACTTTCCAAAATGTTGTACGAACCGTTAAACAAAAACAGTTCACCTCCCTTTTCTATACTATTG
TCTGCGAGCAGTTGTTTGTTGTTAAAAATAACAGCCATTGTAATGAGACGCACAAACTAATATCACAAAC
TGGAAATGTCTATCAATATATAGTTGCTGATGGCCGGCCTATTAATAGTAATCAATTACGGGGTCATTAG
TTCATAGCCCATATATGGAGTTCCGCGTTACATAACTTACGGTAAATGGCCCGCCTGGCTGACCGCCCAA
CGACCCCCGCCCATTGACGTCAATAATGACGTATGTTCCCATAGTAACGCCAATAGGGACTTTCCATTGA
CGTCAATGGGTGGAGTATTTACGGTAAACTGCCCACTTGGCAGTACATCAAGTGTATCATATGCCAAGTC
CGCCCCCTATTGACGTCAATGACGGTAAATGGCCCGCCTGGCATTATGCCCAGTACATGACCTTACGGGA
CTTTCCTACTTGGCAGTACATCTACGTATTAGTCATCGCTATTACCATGCTGATGCGGTTTTGGCAGTAC
ACCAATGGGCGTGGATAGCGGTTTGACTCACGGGGATTTCCAAGTCTCCACCCCATTGACGTCAATGGGA
GTTTGTTTTGGCACCAAAATCAACGGGACTTTCCAAAATGTCGTAATAACCCCGCCCCGTTGACGCAAAT
GGGCGGTAGGCGTGTACGGTGGGAGGTCTATATAAGCAGACGTCGTTTAGTGAACCGTCAGATCACTAGA
TGCTTTATTGCGGTAGTTTATCACAGTTAAATTGCTAACGCCAGTCTCGAACTTAACGTGCAGAAGTTGG
TCGTGAGGCACTGGGCAGGTAAGTATCGGGCCCTTTGTGCGGGGGGAGCGGCTCGGGGCTGTCCGCGGGG
GGACGGCTGCCTTCGGGGGGGACGGGGCAGGGCGGGGTTCGGCTTCTGGCGTGTGACCGGCGGCTCTAGA
GCCTCTGCTAACCATGTTCATGCCTTCTTCTTTTTCCTACAGCTCCTGGGCAACGTGCTGGTTATTGTGC
TGTCTCATCATTTTGGCAAAGAATTGGATCGGACCGAAATTAATACGACTCACTATAGGGGAATTGTGAG
CGGATAACAATTCCCCGGAGTTAATCCGGGACCTTTAATTCAACCCAACACAATATATTATAGTTAAATA
AGAATTATTATCAAATCATTTGTATATTAATTAAAATACTATACTGTAAATTACATTTTATTTACAATCA
AAGGAGATATACCATGGCACACCATCACCACCATCACGGATCTGGTTCTAGCCTGGGCCCCGTAGAGCTG
CTGCTGCGGGGCTCCTCGCGCCGCCTCGACCTGCTGCACCAGCAGCTGCAGGAGCTGCACGCCCACGGTT
CTGGTTCCCTGCTAGAGCAGCTGGGCCTGGCCGGGGCAGACCTGGCGGCCCCCGGGGTACAGCAGCAGCT
GGAGCTGGAGCGGGAGCGGCTGCGGCGGGAAATCCGCAAGGAGCTGAAGCTGAAGGAGGGTGCTGAGAAC
CTGCGGCGGGCCACCACTGACCTGGGCCGCGGTACCGGTGCCACCATGGTGAGCAAGGGCGAGGCAGTGA
TCAAGGAGTTCATGCGGTTCAAGGTGCACATGGAGGGCTCCATGAACGGCCACGAGTTCGAGATCGAGGG
CGAGGGCGAGGGCCGCCCCTACGAGGGCACCCAGACCGCCAAGCTGAAGGTGACCAAGGGTGGCCCCCTG
CCCTTCTCCTGGGACATCCTGTCCCCTCAGTTCATGTACGGCTCCAGGGCCTTCATCAAGCACCCCGCCG
ACATCCCCGACTACTATAAGCAGTCCTTCCCCGAGGGCTTCAAGTGGGAGCGCGTGATGAACTTCGAGGA
CGGCGGCGCCGTGACCGTGACCCAGGACACCTCCCTGGAGGACGGCACCCTGATCTACAAGGTGAAGCTC
CGCGGCACCAACTTCCCTCCTGACGGCCCCGTAATGCAGAAGAAGACAATGGGCTGGGAAGCGTCCACCG
AGCGGTTGTACCCCGAGGACGGCGTGCTGAAGGGCGACATTAAGATGGCCCTGCGCCTGAAGGACGGCGG
CCGCTACCTGGCGGACTTCAAGACCACCTACAAGGCCAAGAAGCCCGTGCAGATGCCCGGCGCCTACAAC
GTCGACCGCAAGTTGGACATCACCTCCCACAACGAGGACTACACCGTGGTGGAACAGTACGAACGCTCCG
AGGGCCGCCACTCCACCGGCGGCATGGACGAGCTGTACAAGTCCGGACTCAGATCTAACATCGAGGAAGC
ACAAAAGCAGAAGGAACAGAGACAGGCAGCAGAGGAGCTGGCAAACGGATCTGAAGCACAAAAGCAGAAG
GAACAGAGACAGGCAGCAGAGGAGCTGGCAAACGGATCTGAAGCACAAAAGCAGAAGGAACAGAGACAGG
CAGCAGAGGAGCTGGCAAACGGATCCGTGAGCAAGGGCGAGGAGCTGTTCACCGGGGTGGTGCCCATCCT
GGTCGAGCTGGACGGCGACGTAAACGGCCACAAGTTCAGCGTGTCCGGCGAGGGCGAGGGCGATGCCACC
TACGGCAAGCTGACCCTGAAGTTCATCTGCACCACCGGCAAGCTGCCCGTGCCCTGGCCCACCCTCGTGA
CCACCCTGAGCTACGGCGTGCAGTGCTTCGCCCGCTACCCCGACCACATGAAGCAGCACGACTTCTTCAA
GTCCGCCATGCCCGAAGGCTACGTCCAGGAGCGCACCATCTTCTTCAAGGACGACGGCAACTACAAGACC
CGCGCCGAGGTGAAGTTCGAGGGCGACACCCTGGTGAACCGCATCGAGCTGAAGGGCATCGACTTCAAGG
AGGACGGCAACATCCTGGGGCACAAGCTGGAGTACAACTACAACAGCCACAACGTCTATATCACCGCCGA
CAAGCAGAAGAACGGCATCAAGGCCAACTTCAAGATCCGCCACAACATCGAGGACGGCGGCGTGCAGCTC
GCCGACCACTACCAGCAGAACACCCCCATCGGCGACGGCCCCGTGCTGCTGCCCGACAACCACTACCTGA
GCATCCAGTCCAAGCTGAGCAAAGACCCCAACGAGAAGCGCGATCACATGGTCCTGCTGGAGTTCGTGAC
CGCCGCCGGGGCTAGC
[540 nt withheld, positions 4007-4546]
AGACGTGGGAAGAAAAAATCTGGGTGCCTTGTCTTGTGAAAGCTTGCGGCCGCACAGCTGTATACACGTG
CAAGCCAGCCAGAACTCGCCCCGGAAGACCCCGAGGATCTCGAGCACCACCATCACCATCACCATCACTA
AGTGATTAACCTCAGGTGCAGGCTGCCTATCAGAAGGTGGTGGCTGGTGTGGCCAATGCCCTGGCTCACA
AATACCACTGAGATCGATCTTTTTCCCTCTGCCAAAAATTATGGGGACATCATGAAGCCCCTTGAGCATC
TGACTTCTGGCTAATAAAGGAAATTTATTTTCATTGCAATAGTGTGTTGGAATTTTTTGTGTCTCTCACT
CGGAAGGACATATGGGAGGGCAAATCATTTAAAACATCAGAATGAGTATTTGGTTTAGAGTTTGGCAACA
TATGCCCATATGTAACTAGCATAACCCCTTGGGGCCTCTAAACGGGTCTTGAGGGGTTTTTTGCTGAAAG
CATGCGGAGGAAATTCTCCTTGAAGTTTCCCTGGTGTTCAAAGTAAAGGAGTTTGCACCAGACGCACCTC
TGTTCACTGGTCCGGCGTATTAAAACACGATACATTGTTATTAGTACATTTATTAAGCGCTAGATTCTGT
GCGTTGTTGATTTACAGACAATTGTTGTACGTATTTTAATAATTCATTAAATTTATAATCTTTAGGGTGG
TATGTTAGAGCGAAAATCAAATGATTTTCAGCGTCTTTATATCTGAATTTAAATATTAAATCCTCAATAG
ATTTGTAAAATAGGTTTCGATTAGTTTCAAACAAGGGTTGTTTTTCCGAACCGATGGCTGGACTATCTAA
TGGATTTTCGCTCAACGCCACAAAACTTGCCAAATCTTGTAGCAGCAATCTAGCTTTGTCGATATTCGTT
TGTGTTTTGTTTTGTAATAAAGGTTCGACGTCGTTCAAAATATTATGCGCTTTTGTATTTCTTTCATCAC
TGTCGTTAGTGTACAATTGACTCGACGTAAACACGTTAAATAGAGCTTGGACATATTTAACATCGGGCGT
GTTAGCTTTATTAGGCCGATTATCGTCGTCGTCCCAACCCTCGTCGTTAGAAGTTGCTTCCGAAGACGAT
TTTGCCATAGCCACACGACGCCTATTAATTGTGTCGGCTAACACGTCCGCGATCAAATTTGTAGTTGAGC
TTTTTGGAATTGCGATCGCATAACTTCGTATAGCATACATTATACGAAGTTATAAGCTCGGAACGCTGCG
CTCGGTCGTTCGGCTGCGGCGAGCGGTATCAGCTCACTCAAAGGCGGTAATACGGTTATCCACAGAATCA
GGGGATAACGCAGGAAAGAACATGTGAGCAAAAGGCCAGCAAAAGGCCAGGAACCGTAAAAAGGCCGCGT
TGCTGGCGTTTTTCCATAGGCTCCGCCCCCTGACGAGCATCACAAAAATCGACGCTCAAGTCAGAGGTGG
CGAAACCCGACAGGACTATAAAGATACCAGGCGTTTCCCCCTGGAAGCTCCCTCGTGCGCTCTCCTGTTC
CGACCCTGCCGCTTACCGGATACCTGTCCGCCTTTCTCCCTTCGGGAAGCGTGGCGCTTTCTCATAGCTC
ACGCTGTAGGTATCTCAGTTCGGTGTAGGTCGTTCGCTCCAAGCTGGGCTGTGTGCACGAACCCCCCGTT
CAGCCCGACCGCTGCGCCTTATCCGGTAACTATCGTCTTGAGTCCAACCCGGTAAGACACGACTTATCGC
CACTGGCAGCAGCCACTGGTAACAGGATTAGCAGAGCGAGGTATGTAGGCGGTGCTACAGAGTTCTTGAA
GTGGTGGCCTAACTACGGCTACACTAGAAGAACAGTATTTGGTATCTGCGCTCTGCTGAAGCCAGTTACC
TTCGGAAAAAGAGTTGGTAGCTCTTGATCCGGCAAACAAACCACCGCTGGTAGCGGTGGTTTTTTTGTTT
GCAAGCAGCAGATTACGCGCAGAAAAAAAGGATCTCAAGAAGATCCTTTGTTACCAATGCTTAATCAGTG
AGGCACCTATCTCAGCGATCTGTCTATTTCGTTCATCCATAGTTGCCTGACTCCCCGTCGTGTAGATAAC
TACGATACGGGAGGGCTTACCATCTGGCCCCAGTGCTGCAATGATACCGCGAGACCCACGCTCACCGGCT
CCAGATTTATCAGCAATAAACCAGCCAGCCGGAAGGGCCGAGCGCAGAAGTGGTCCTGCAACTTTATCCG
CCTCCATCCAGTCTATTAATTGTTGCCGGGAAGCTAGAGTAAGTAGTTCGCCAGTTAATAGTTTGCGCAA
CGTTGTTGCCATTGCTACAGGCATCGTGGTGTCACGCTCGTCGTTTGGTATGGCTTCATTCAGCTCCGGT
TCCCAACGATCAAGGCGAGTTACATGATCCCCCATGTTGTGCAAAAAAGCGGTTAGCTCCTTCGGTCCTC
CGATCGTTGTCAGAAGTAAGTTGGCCGCAGTGTTATCACTCATGGTTATGGCAGCACTGCATAATTCTCT
TACTGTCATGCCATCCGTAAGATGCTTTTCTGTGACTGGTGAGTACTCAACCAAGTCATTCTGAGAATAG
TGTATGCGGCGACCGAGTTGCTCTTGCCCGGCGTCAATACGGGATAATACCGCGCCACATAGCAGAACTT
TAAAAGTGCTCATCATTGGAAAACGTTCTTCGGGGCGAAAACTCTCAAGGATCTTACCGCTGTTGAGATC
CAGTTCGATGTAACCCACTCGTGCACCCAACTGATCTTCAGCATCTTTTACTTTCACCAGCGTTTCTGGG
TGAGCAAAAACAGGAAGGCAAAATGCCGCAAAAAAGGGAATAAGGGCGACACGGAAATGTTGAATACTCA
TACTCTTCCTTTTTCAATATTATTGAAGCATTTATCAGGGTTATTGTCTCATGTCCGCGCGTT
Features (pLannotate 1.2.2; 24 found; start..end, strand, type, name):
      4..39      +  CDS            lef2 (fragment): baculovirus late expression factor 2
    181..1008    +  misc_recomb    baculovirus recombination region (lef2/ORF603): contains ORF603 and part of lef2
   1020..1379    +  enhancer       CMV enhancer (fragment): human cytomegalovirus immediate early enhancer
   1381..1580    +  promoter       CMV promoter: human cytomegalovirus (CMV) immediate early promoter
   1732..1862    +  intron         chimeric intron (fragment): chimera between introns from chicken β-actin and rabbit β-globin
   1931..1949    +  promoter       T7 promoter: promoter for bacteriophage T7 RNA polymerase
   1950..1974    +  protein_bind   lac operator: The lac repressor binds to the lac operator to inhibit transcription in E. coli. This inhibition can be relieved by adding lactose or isopropyl-β-D-thiogalactopyranoside (IPTG). lac repressor encoded by lacI
   1990..2099    +  promoter       p10 promoter: baculovirus promoter for expression in insect cells
   2167..2183    +  CDS            COX8 presequence (fragment): mitochondrial presequence of human cytochrome c oxidase subunit VIII (Rizutto et al., 1989)
   2240..2419    +  CDS            PKN1 (fragment): PKN1_HUMAN - Also known as PAK1, PKN, PRK1, PRKCL1. Experimental evidence at protein level: Swiss-Prot protein existence level 1. PKC-related serine/threonine-protein kinase involved in various processes such as regulation of the intermediate filaments of the actin cytoskeleton, cell migration, tumor cell invasion and transcription regulation. Part of a signaling cascade that begins with the activation of the adrenergic receptor ADRA1B and leads to the activation of MAPK14. Regulates the cytoskeletal network by phosphorylating proteins such as VIM and neurofilament proteins NEFH, NEFL and NEFM
   2426..3121    +  CDS            mScarlet-I: mScarlet-I is a basic (constitutively fluorescent) red fluorescent protein published in 2016, derived from synthetic construct. It is reported to be a rapidly-maturing monomer with moderate acid sensitivity.
   3113..3196    +  CDS            rplI (fragment): RL9_GEOKA - Protein inferred from homology: Swiss-Prot protein existence level 3. Binds to the 23S rRNA. From Geobacillus kaustophilus (strain HTA426).
   3320..4000    +  CDS            (3-F)Tyr-EGFP: (3-F)Tyr-EGFP is a basic (constitutively fluorescent) green fluorescent protein published in 2004, derived from Aequorea victoria.
   4007..4585    +  CDS            RhoA (sequence partly withheld): human Rho family small GTPase RhoA
   4622..4654    +  CDS            HSV tag: HSV (herpes simplex virus) epitope tag
   4664..4681    +  CDS            6xHis: 6xHis affinity tag
   4696..4764    +  CDS            HBB (fragment): HBB_PONPY - Experimental evidence at transcript level: Swiss-Prot protein existence level 2. Involved in oxygen transport from the lung to the various peripheral tissues. From Pongo pygmaeus (Bornean orangutan).
   4839..4894    +  polyA_signal   β-globin poly(A) signal: rabbit β-globin polyadenylation signal (Gil and Proudfoot, 1987)
   4982..5029    +  terminator     T7 terminator: transcription terminator for bacteriophage T7 RNA polymerase
   5042..5747    +  misc_recomb    baculovirus recombination region (ORF1629): contains part of ORF1629
   5756..5789    +  protein_bind   loxP: Cre-mediated recombination occurs in the 8-bp core sequence (GCATACAT). Cre recombinase
   5957..6544    -  rep_origin     ori: high-copy-number ColE1/pMB1/pBR322/pUC origin of replication
   6557..7417    -  CDS            AmpR: β-lactamase; bla; confers resistance to ampicillin, carbenicillin, and related antibiotics
   7418..7469    -  promoter       AmpR promoter (fragment): bla
