[The description below was written by a language model from this plasmid's Addgene catalogue record and pLannotate feature annotations shown in this document.]
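Description:
RhoA sensor (LSS-SGFP2-Scarlet-I) is a mammalian expression plasmid built on the pTriEx backbone that encodes a single-chain, genetically encoded FRET biosensor for the activity of the small GTPase RhoA. It is propagated in E. coli through a high-copy ColE1/pUC-type origin and selected with ampicillin via the β-lactamase gene.

The annotated open reading frame runs, in order, through a fragment of the human kinase PKN1 (a Rho effector, presumably serving as the Rho-binding domain), the red fluorescent protein mScarlet-I, a short segment matching ribosomal protein L9 that appears to act as a linker, a GFP-family protein, and human RhoA. The GFP was automatically labelled as an EGFP variant, but it corresponds to the LSS-SGFP2 named in the catalogue entry, a name that implies a large-Stokes-shift form of SGFP2. In sensors of this design, GTP loading of RhoA promotes intramolecular binding to the effector domain, changing the distance or orientation between the green donor and red acceptor and therefore the FRET signal. HSV and 6xHis tag sequences from the backbone lie downstream of RhoA, but the record does not show whether they are in frame with the sensor and translated. A very short hit annotated as a COX8 presequence is probably a spurious match.

Expression in mammalian cells is driven by the CMV enhancer and promoter with a chimeric intron, and terminated by the rabbit β-globin polyadenylation signal. As is typical of pTriEx, the cassette also carries a T7 promoter with lac operator and T7 terminator for bacterial expression, a p10 promoter flanked by baculovirus recombination regions (lef2/ORF603 and ORF1629) for insect cell use, and a loxP site. The stated purpose is FRET-based reporting of RhoA, typically by live-cell imaging.
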