Addgene plasmid #112947: RhoA sensor (LSS-SGFP2-Scarlet-I)
Purpose: RhoA FRET biosensor
Depositing lab: Dorus Gadella. Depositing organization: University of Amsterdam.
Backbone
  Vector backbone: pTriEX
  Vector type: Mammalian Expression
Growth in bacteria
  Bacterial resistance: Ampicillin, 100 μg/mL
  Growth temperature: 37°C
  Growth strain: DH5alpha
  Copy number: High Copy
Gene/Insert
  Gene/Insert name: RhoA sensor
  Species: Synthetic
  Promoter: CMV
  Tag / fusion protein: LSS-SGFP2 (N terminal on insert); mScarlet-I (N terminal on insert)
  Cloning method: Restriction Enzyme; 5′ cloning site unknown (unknown if destroyed)
Terms and licenses: Academic/Nonprofit Terms; Industry Terms: Not Available to Industry
How to cite: RhoA sensor (LSS-SGFP2-Scarlet-I) was a gift from Dorus Gadella (Addgene plasmid # 112947 ; http://n2t.net/addgene:112947 ; RRID:Addgene_112947)
